>Addgene plasmid #57841 | mKO-Farnesyl-5 | depositor partial sequence | sequence record 88992 | insert sequence
GATGCGGTTTGGCAGTACATCAATGGGCGTGGATAGCGGTTGACTCACGGGGATTTCAAGTCTCCACCCC
ATTGACGTCAATGGGAGTTTGTTTTGGCACCAAAATCAACGGGACTTTCCAAAATGTCGTAACAACTCCG
CCCCATTGACGCAAATGGGCGGTAGGCGTGTACGGTGGGAGGTCTATATAAGCAGAGCTGGTTTAGTGAA
CCGTCAGATCCGCTAGCGCTACCGGTACCATGGTGAGTGTGATTAAACCAGAGATGAAGATGAGGTACTA
CATGGACGGCTCCGTCAATGGGCATGAGTTCACAATTGAAGGTGAAGGCACAGGCAGACCTTACGAGGGA
CATCAAGAGATGACACTACGCGTCACAATGGCCAAGGGCGGGCCAATGCCTTTCGCGTTTGACTTAGTGT
CACACGTGTTCTGTTACGGCCACAGACCTTTTACTAAATATCCAGAAGAGATACCAGACTATTTCAAACA
AGCATTTCCTGAAGGCCTGTCATGGGAAAGGTCGTTGGAGTTCGAAGATGGTGGGTCCGCTTCAGTCAGT
GCGCATATAAGCCTTAGAGGAAACACCTTCTACCACAAATCCAAATTTACTGGGGTTAACTTTCCTGCCG
ATGGTCCTATCATGCAAAACCAAAGTGTTGATTGGGAGCCATCAACCGAGAAAATTACTGCCAGCGACGG
AGTTCTGAAGGGTGATGTTACGATGTACCTAAAACTTGAAGGAGGCGGCAATCACAAATGCCAATTCAAG
ACTACTTACAAGGCGGCAAAAAAGATTCTTAAAATGCCAGGAAGCCATTACATCAGCCATCGCCTCGTCA
GGAAAACCGAAGGCAACATTACTGAGCTGGTAGAAGATGCAGTAGCTCATTCCTCCGGACTCAGATCTAA
GCTGAACCCTCCTGATGAGAGTGGCCCCGGCTGCATGAGCTGCAAGTGTGTGCTCTCCTGAGAATTCTGC
AGTCGACGGTACCGCGGGCCCGGGATCCACCGGATCTAGATAACTGATCATAATCAGCCATACCACATTT
GTAGAGGTTTTACTTGCTTTAAAAAACCTCCCACACCTCCCCCTGAACCTGAAACATAAAATGAATGCAA
TTGTTGTTGTTAACTTGTTTATTGCAGCTTATAATGGTTACAATAAAGCAATAGCATCACAATTTCACAA
ATAAGCATTTTTTTTCACTGCATTCTAGTTGTGGTTTGTCCAACTCATCATGTATCTTACGCGTAAATTG
TAGCGTTA
