>Addgene plasmid #57841 | mKO-Farnesyl-5 | addgene partial sequence | sequence record 101366 | mKO2-R 5'-CCTGTGCCTTCACCTTCAAT-3'
TAGTACCTCATCTTCATCTCTGGTTTAATCACACTCACCATGGTACCGGTAGCGCTAGCGGATCTGACGG
TTCACTAAACCAGCTCTGCTTATATAGACCTCCCACCGTACACGCCTACCGCCCATTTGCGTCAATGGGG
CGGAGTTGTTACGACATTTTGGAAAGTCCCGTTGATTTTGGTGCCAAAACAAACTCCCATTGACGTCAAT
GGGGTGGAGACTTGGAAATCCCCGTGAGTCAAACCGCTATCCACGCCCATTGATGTACTGCCAAAACCGC
ATCACCATGGTAATAGCGATGACTAATACGTAGATGTACTGCCAAGTAGGAAAGTCCCATAAGGTCATGT
ACTGGGCATAATGCCAGGCGGGCCATTTACCGTCATTGACGTCAATAGGGGGCGTACTTGGCATATGATA
CACTTGATGTACTGCCAAGTGGGCAGTTTACCGTAAATACTCCACCCATTGACGTCAATGGAAAGTCCCT
ATTGGCGTTACTATGGGAACATACGTCATTATTGACGTCAATGGGCGGGGGTCGTTGGGCGGTCAGCCAG
GCGGGCCATTTACCGTAAGTTATGTAACGCGGAACTCCATATATGGGCTATGAACTAATGACCCCGTAAT
TGATTACTATTAATAACTAATGCATGGCGGTAATACGGTTATCCACAGAATCAGGGGATAACGCAGGAAA
GAACATGTGAGCAAAAGGCCAGCAAAAGGCCAGGAACCGTAAAAAGGCCGCGTTGCTGGCGTTTTTCCAT
AGGCTCCGCCCCCCTGACGAGCATCACAAA
