>Addgene plasmid #57841 | mKO-Farnesyl-5 | addgene partial sequence | sequence record 101907 | SV40pA-R 5'-GAAATTTGTGATGCTATTGC-3'
ACAAGTTAACAACAACAATTGCATTCATTTTATGTTTCAGGTTCAGGGGGAGGTGTGGGAGGTTTTTTAA
AGCAAGTAAAACCTCTACAAATGTGGTATGGCTGATTATGATCAGTTATCTAGATCCGGTGGATCCCGGG
CCCGCGGTACCGTCGACTGCAGAATTCTCAGGAGAGCACACACTTGCAGCTCATGCAGCCGGGGCCACTC
TCATCAGGAGGGTTCAGCTTAGATCTGAGTCCGGAGGAATGAGCTACTGCATCTTCTACCAGCTCAGTAA
TGTTGCCTTCGGTTTTCCTGACGAGGCGATGGCTGATGTAATGGCTTCCTGGCATTTTAAGAATCTTTTT
TGCCGCCTTGTAAGTAGTCTTGAATTGGCATTTGTGATTGCCGCCTCCTTCAAGTTTTAGGTACATCGTA
ACATCACCCTTCAGAACTCCGTCGCTGGCAGTAATTTTCTCGGTTGATGGCTCCCAATCAACACTTTGGT
TTTGCATGATAGGACCATCGGCAGGAAAGTTAACCCCAGTAAATTTGGATTTGTGGTAGAAGGTGTTTCC
TCTAAGGCTTATATGCGCACTGACTGAAGCGGACCCACCATCTTCGAACTCCAACGACCTTTCCCATGAC
AGGCCTTCAGGAAATGCTTGTTTGAAATAGTCTGGTATCTCTTCTGGATATTTAGTAAAAGGTCTGTGGC
CGTAACAGAACACGTGTGACACTAAGTCAAACGCGAAAGGCATTGGCCCGCCCTTGGCCATTGTGACGCG
TAGTGTCATCTCTTGATGTCCCTCGTAAGGTCTGCCTGTGCCTTCACCTTCAATTGTGAACTCATGCCCA
TTGACGGAGCCGTCCATGTAGTACCTCATCTTCATCTCTGGTTTAATCACACTCACCATGGTACCGGTAG
CGCTAGCGGATCTGACGGTTCACTAAACCAGCTCTGCTTATATAGACCTCCCACCGTACACGCCTACCGC
CCATT
