[The description below was written by a language model from this plasmid's Addgene catalogue record.]
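Description:
mKO-Farnesyl-5 is a mammalian expression plasmid that produces a plasma membrane-targeted orange fluorescent protein. It is built on an mKO fluorescent protein vector backbone of about 4.75 kb, maintained at high copy in E. coli under kanamycin selection. It also carries a neomycin resistance marker, so transfected mammalian cells can be selected with G418 to obtain stable lines. No feature table accompanies the record, so the origin of replication and the exact layout of the resistance cassette are not stated. The listed 3′ sequencing primer suggests that an SV40 polyadenylation signal lies downstream of the coding region.

The expression cassette is driven by the CMV promoter, a strong constitutive promoter in most mammalian cell types. It encodes mKO (monomeric Kusabira Orange) fused at its C-terminus to the final 20 amino acids of human HRAS. This short tail contains the CAAX box, which directs farnesylation, along with neighbouring residues that in H-Ras are normally palmitoylated. Together these lipid modifications anchor the otherwise soluble fluorescent protein to the inner leaflet of the plasma membrane. Placing mKO at the N-terminus is essential, because the CAAX motif must sit at the extreme C-terminus to be processed. The "5" in the name probably refers to the length of the linker between the two parts, but the record does not say so.

The construct serves as a plasma membrane marker for fluorescence microscopy in live or fixed cells, with recorded excitation and emission maxima of 548 nm and 561 nm. This makes it useful for outlining cell boundaries or for multicolour imaging alongside green or far-red probes.
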