Addgene plasmid #57841: mKO-Farnesyl-5
Purpose: Localization: Plasma Membrane, Excitation: 548, Emission: 561
Depositing lab: Michael Davidson. Depositing organization: Florida State University, Tallahassee.
Backbone
  Vector backbone: mKO
  Backbone size w/o insert (bp): 4750
  Vector type: Mammalian Expression
  Selectable markers: Neomycin (select with G418)
Growth in bacteria
  Bacterial resistance: Kanamycin, 50 μg/mL
  Growth temperature: 37°C
  Growth strain: DH5alpha
  Copy number: High Copy
Gene/Insert
  Gene/Insert name: Farnesyl (alt name: NM_001130442.1)
  Species: H. sapiens (human)
  Mutation: encodes final 20 aa of NM_001130442.1
  GenBank ID: Farnesyl
  Entrez Gene: HRAS (a.k.a. C-BAS/HAS, C-H-RAS, C-HA-RAS1, CTLO, H-RASIDX, HAMSV, HRAS1, RASH1, p21ras)
  Promoter: CMV
  Tag / fusion protein: mKO (N terminal on backbone)
  Cloning method: Unknown
  Sequencing primers: 5′ CMV-F; 3′ SV40pA-R
Terms and licenses: Academic/Nonprofit Terms; Industry Terms: Not Available to Industry
Depositor comments: . Excitation = 548; Emission = 561
How to cite: mKO-Farnesyl-5 was a gift from Michael Davidson (Addgene plasmid # 57841 ; http://n2t.net/addgene:57841 ; RRID:Addgene_57841)
